>Addgene plasmid #43630 | III-GCGT | depositor partial sequence | sequence record 58895 | III-GCGT sequence 426 bps
CGTCTCGGCTCACCCCAGAGCAGGTCGTGGCAATCGCGAGCAATAACGGCGGAAAACAGGCTTTGGAAAC
GGTGCAGAGGCTCCTTCCAGTGCTGTGCCAAGCGCACGGACTGACCCCAGAGCAGGTCGTGGCGATCGCA
AGCCACGACGGAGGAAAGCAAGCCTTGGAAACAGTACAGAGGCTGTTGCCTGTGCTGTGCCAAGCGCACG
GCCTCACCCCAGAGCAGGTCGTGGCAATCGCGAGCAATAACGGCGGAAAACAGGCTTTGGAAACGGTGCA
GAGGCTCCTTCCAGTGCTGTGCCAAGCGCACGGATTAACCCCAGAGCAGGTCGTGGCCATTGCCTCGAAT
GGAGGGGGCAAACAGGCGTTGGAAACCGTACAACGATTGCTGCCGGTGCTGTGCCAAGCGCACGGACTCA
GAGACG
