>Addgene plasmid #43630 | III-GCGT | addgene partial sequence | sequence record 61550 | M13-F20 5'-TGTAAAACGACGGCCAGT-3'
TTGGGCGAATTGGGCCCTCTAGATGCATGCTCGAGCGGCCGCCAGTGTGATGGATATCTGCAGAATTCGC
CCTTGATGCCGTCCTAGCGCGTCTCGGCTCACCCCAGAGCAGGTCGTGGCAATCGCGAGCAATAACGGCG
GAAAACAGGCTTTGGAAACGGTGCAGAGGCTCCTTCCAGTGCTGTGCCAAGCGCACGGACTGACCCCAGA
GCAGGTCGTGGCGATCGCAAGCCACGACGGAGGAAAGCAAGCCTTGGAAACAGTACAGAGGCTGTTGCCT
GTGCTGTGCCAAGCGCACGGCCTCACCCCAGAGCAGGTCGTGGCAATCGCGAGCAATAACGGCGGAAAAC
AGGCTTTGGAAACGGTGCAGAGGCTCCTTCCAGTGCTGTGCCAAGCGCACGGATTAACCCCAGAGCAGGT
CGTGGCCATTGCCTCGAATGGAGGGGGCAAACAGGCGTTGGAAACCGTACAACGATTGCTGCCGGTGCTG
TGCCAAGCGCACGGACTCAGAGACGTGGGCACAGGAAAGATACTTAAGGGCGAATTCCAGCACACTGGCG
GCCGTTACTAGTGGATCCGAGCTCGGTACCAAGCTTGATGCATAGCTTGAGTATTCTATAGTGTCACCTA
AATAGCTTGGCGTAATCATGGTCATAGCTGTTTCCTGTGTGAAATTGTTATCCGCTCACAATTCCACACA
ACATACGAGCCGGAAGCATAAAGTGTAAAGCCTGGGGTGCCTAATGAGTGAGCTAACTCACATTAATTGC
GTTGCGCTCACTGCCCGCTTTCCAGTCGGGAAACCTGTCGTGCCAGCTGCATTAATGAATCGGCCAACGC
GCGGGGAGAGGCGGTTTGCGTATTGGGCGCTCTTCCGCTTCCTCGCTCACTGACTCGCTGCGCTCGGTCG
TTCGGCTGCGGCGACGT
