[The description below was written by a language model from this plasmid's Addgene catalogue record.]
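Description:
III-GCGT is a bacterial cloning plasmid built on the commercial pCRII-TOPO backbone (about 4.0 kb without insert), into which a 426 bp synthetic insert was placed by TOPO cloning. It is a high-copy plasmid maintained in E. coli, and the record lists both ampicillin and kanamycin resistance, consistent with the dual selectable markers carried by this backbone. The insert is flanked by standard T7 and M13-reverse priming sites, which are the sequencing primers listed for verifying the insert. No feature table is provided, so the internal organisation of the insert and the exact positions of backbone elements are not documented here.

The record describes the insert only by its name and as synthetic, but the associated publication reports a TALEN genome-editing system for generating human stem cell-based disease models. In that context, the name most plausibly indicates a pre-assembled module of TAL effector repeats: four repeat units recognising the bases G, C, G and T, with "III" marking the position the block occupies in a stepwise or hierarchical array assembly. The insert size is roughly what four TAL repeats of about 100 bp each would occupy, which fits this reading, although the record does not state it explicitly. The plasmid carries no listed promoter, tag or reporter for expressing the insert. It appears to serve as a library component, a storage vector from which the repeat block is taken and joined with other blocks to build a custom TALE DNA-binding domain in a separate nuclease expression vector.
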