Addgene plasmid #43630: III-GCGT
Depositing lab: Chad Cowan & Kiran Musunuru. Depositing organization: Harvard University. Publication: A TALEN Genome-Editing System for Generating Human Stem Cell-Based Disease Models. Ding Q, Lee YK, Schaefer EA, Peters DT, Veres A, Kim K, Kuperwasser N, Motola DL, Meissner TB, Hendriks WT, Trevisan M, Gupta RM, Moisan A, Banks E, Friesen M, Schinzel RT, Xia F, Tang A, Xia Y, Figueroa E, Wann A, Ahfeldt T, Daheron L, Zhang F, Rubin LL, Peng LF, Chung RT, Musunuru K, Cowan CA. Cell Stem Cell. 2012 Dec 12. pii: S1934-5909(12)00645-5. doi: 10.1016/j.stem.2012.11.011. PubMed 23246482.
Backbone
  Vector backbone: pCRII-TOPO
  Backbone manufacturer: Invitrogen
  Backbone size w/o insert (bp): 3973
  Vector type: Bacterial Cloning
Growth in bacteria
  Bacterial resistance: Ampicillin and Kanamycin, 100 & 50 μg/mL
  Growth temperature: 37°C
  Growth strain: Top10
  Copy number: High Copy
Gene/Insert
  Gene/Insert name: III-GCGT
  Species: Synthetic
  Insert size (bp): 426
  Cloning method: TOPO Cloning
  Sequencing primers: 5′ T7; 3′ M13-rev
Terms and licenses: Academic/Nonprofit Terms; Industry Terms: Not Available to Industry
How to cite: III-GCGT was a gift from Chad Cowan & Kiran Musunuru (Addgene plasmid # 43630 ; http://n2t.net/addgene:43630 ; RRID:Addgene_43630)
